>Addgene plasmid #194545 | pET-28a-mCherry-MED1-IDR | addgene full sequence | sequence record 385329 | Addgene NGS Result
TGGCGAATGGG
[124 nt withheld, positions 12-135]
C
[91 nt withheld, positions 137-227]
A
[49 nt withheld, positions 229-277]
CCTTTGACGTTGGAGTCCACGTTCTTT
[37 nt withheld, positions 305-341]
ACCCTATCTCGGTCTATTCTTTTGATTTATAAGGGATTTTGCCGATTTCGGCCTATTGGTTAAAAAATGA
GCTGATTTAACAAAAATTTAACGCGAATTTTAACAAACTAGTAACGTTTACAATTTCAGGTGGCACTTTT
CGGGGAAATGTGCGCGGAACCCCTATTTGTTTATTTTTCTAAATACATTCAAATATGTATCCGCTCATGA
ATTAATTCTTAGAAAAACTCATCGAGCATCAAATGAAACTGCAATTTATTCATATCAGGATTATCAATAC
CATATTTTTGAAAAAGCCGTTTCTGTAATGAAGGAGAAAACTCACCGAGGCAGTTCCATAGGATGGCAAG
ATCCTGGTATCGGTCTGCGATTCCGACTCGTCCAACATCAATACAACCTATTAATTTCCCCTCGTCAAAA
ATAAGGTTATCAAGTGAGAAATCACCATGAGTGACGACTGAATCCGGTGAGAATGGCAAAAGTTTATGCA
TTTCTTTCCAGACTTGTTCAACAGGCCAGCCATTACGCTCGTCATCAAAATCACTCGCATCAACCAAACC
GTTATTCATTCGTGATTGCGCCTGAGCGAGACGAAATACGCGATCGCTGTTAAAAGGACAATTACAAACA
GGAATCGAATGCAACCGGCGCAGGAACACTGCCAGCGCATCAACAATGTTTTCACCTGAATCAGGATATT
CTTCTAATACCTGGAATGCTGTTTTCCCGGGGATCGCAGTGGTGAGTAACCATGCATCATCAGGAGTACG
GATAAAATGCTTGATGGTCGGAAGAGGCATAAATTCCGTCAGCCAGTTTAGTCTGACCATCTCATCTGTA
ACATCATTGGCAACGCTACCTTTGCCATGTTTCAGAAACAACTCTGGCGCATCGGGCTTCCCATACAATC
GATAGATTGTCGCACCTGATTGCCCGACATTATCGCGAGCCCATTTATACCCATATAAATCAGCATCCAT
GTTGGAATTTAATCGCGGCCTAGAGCAAGACGTTTCCCGTTGAATATGGCTCATAACACCCCTTGTATTA
CTGTTTATGTAAGCAGACAGTTTTATTGTTCATGACCAAAATCCCTTAACGTGAGTTTTCGTTCCACTGA
GCGTCAGACCCCGTAGAAAAGATCAAAGGATCTTCTTGAGATCCTTTTTTTCTGCGCGTAATCTGCTGCT
TGCAAACAAAAAAACCACCGCTACCAGCGGTGGTTTGTTTGCCGGATCAAGAGCTACCAACTCTTTTTCC
GAAGGTAACTGGCTTCAGCAGAGCGCAGATACCAAATACTGTCCTTCTAGTGTAGCCGTAGTTAGGCCAC
CACTTCAAGAACTCTGTAGCACCGCCTACATACCTCGCTCTGCTAATCCTGTTACCAGTGGCTGCTGCCA
GTGGCGATAAGTCGTGTCTTACCGGGTTGGACTCAAGACGATAGTTACCGGATAAGGCGCAGCGGTCGGG
CTGAACGGGGGGTTCGTGCACACAGCCCAGCTTGGAGCGAACGACCTACACCGAACTGAGATACCTACAG
CGTGAGCTATGAGAAAGCGCCACGCTTCCCGAAGGGAGAAAGGCGGACAGGTATCCGGTAAGCGGCAGGG
TCGGAACAGGAGAGCGCACGAGGGAGCTTCCAGGGGGAAACGCCTGGTATCTTTATAGTCCTGTCGGGTT
TCGCCACCTCTGACTTGAGCGTCGATTTTTGTGATGCTCGTCAGGGGGGCGGAGCCTATGGAAAAACGCC
AGCAACGCGGCCTTTTTACGGTTCCTGGCCTTTTGCTGGCCTTTTGCTCACATGTTCTTTCCTGCGTTAT
CCCCTGATTCTGTGGATAACCGTATTACCGCCTTTGAGTGAGCTGATACCGCTCGCCGCAGCCGAACGAC
CGAGCGCAGCGAGTCAGTGAGCGAGGAAGCGGAAGAGCGCCTGATGCGGTATTTTCTCCTTACGCATCTG
TGCGGTATTTCACACCGCAATGGTGCACTCTCAGTACAATCTGCTCTGATGCCGCATAGTTAAGCCAGTA
TACACTCCGCTATCGCTACGTGACTGGGTCATGGCTGCGCCCCGACACCCGCCAACACCCGCTGACGCGC
CCTGACGGGCTTGTCTGCTCCCGGCATCCGCTTACAGACAAGCTGTGACCGTCTCCGGGAGCTGCATGTG
TCAGAGGTTTTCACCGTCATCACCGAAACGCGCGAGGCAGCTGCGGTAAAGCTCATCAGCGTGGTCGTGA
AGCGATTCACAGATGTCTGCCTGTTCATCCGCGTCCAGCTCGTTGAGTTTCTCCAGAAGCGTTAATGTCT
GGCTTCTGATAAAGCGGGCCATGTTAAGGGCGGTTTTTTCCTGTTTGGTCACTGATGCCTCCGTGTAAGG
GGGATTTCTGTTCATGGGGGTAATGATACCGATGAAACGAGAGAGGATGCTCACGATACGGGTTACTGAT
GATGAACATGCCCGGTTACTGGAACGTTGTGAGGGTAAACAACTGGCGGTATGGATGCGGCGGGACCAGA
GAAAAATCACTCAGGGTCAATGCCAGCGCTTCGTTAATACAGATGTAGGTGTTCCACAGGGTAGCCAGCA
GCATCCTGCGATGCAGATCCGGAACATAATGGTGCAGGGCGCTGACTTCCGCGTTTCCAGACTTTACGAA
ACACGGAAACCGAAGACCATTCATGTTGTTGCTCAGGTCGCAGACGTTTTGCAGCAGCAGTCGCTTCACG
TTCGCTCGCGTATCGGTGATTCATTCTGCTAACCAGTAAGGCAACCCCGCCAGCCTAGCCGGGTCCTCAA
CGACAGGAGCACGATCATGCGCACCCGTGGGGCCGCCATGCCGGCGATAATGGCCTGCTTCTCGCCGAAA
CGTTTGGTGGCGGGACCAGTGACGAAGGCTTGAGCGAGGGCGTGCAAGATTCCGAATACCGCAAGCGACA
GGCCGATCATCGTCGCGCTCCAGCGAAAGCGGTCCTCGCCGAAAATGACCCAGAGCGCTGCCGGCACCTG
TCCTACGAGTTGCATGATAAAGAAGACAGTCATAAGTGCGGCGACGATAGTCATGCCCCGCGCCCACCGG
AAGGAGCTGACTGGGTTGAAGGCTCTCAAGGGCATCGGTCGAGATCCCGGTGCCTAATGAGTGAGCTAAC
TTACATTAATTGCGTTGCGCTCACTGCCCGCTTTCCAGTCGGGAAACCTGTCGTGCCAGCTGCATTAATG
AATCGGCCAACGCGCGGGGAGAGGCGGTTTGCGTATTGGGCGCCAGGGTGGTTTTTCTTTTCACCAGTGA
GACGGGCAACAGCTGATTGCCCTTCACCGCCTGGCCCTGAGAGAGTTGCAGCAAGCGGTCCACGCTGGTT
TGCCCCAGCAGGCGAAAATCCTGTTTGATGGTGGTTAACGGCGGGATATAACATGAGCTGTCTTCGGTAT
CGTCGTATCCCACTACCGAGATATCCGCACCAACGCGCAGCCCGGACTCGGTAATGGCGCGCATTGCGCC
CAGCGCCATCTGATCGTTGGCAACCAGCATCGCAGTGGGAACGATACCCTCATTCAGCATTTGCATGGTT
TGTTGAAAACCGGACATGGCACTCCAGTCGCCTTCCCGTTCCGCTATCGGCTGAATTTGATTGCGAGTGA
GATATTTATGCCAGCCAGCCAGACGCAGACGCGCCGAGACAGAACTTAATGGGCCCGCTAACAGCGCGAT
TTGCTGGTGACCCAATGCGACCAGATGCTCCACGCCCAGTCGCGTACCGTCTTCATGGGAGAAAATAATA
CTGTTGATGGGTGTCTGGTCAGAGACATCAAGAAATAACGCCGGAACATTAGTGCAGGCAGCTTCCACAG
CAATGGCATCCTGGTCATCCAGCGGATAGTTAATGATCAGCCCACTGACGCGTTGCGCGAGAAGATTGTG
CACCGCCGCTTTACAGGCTTCGACGCCGCTTCGTTCTACCATCGACACCACCACGCTGGCACCCAGTTGA
TCGGCGCGAGATTTAATCGCCGCGACAATTTGCGACGGCGCGTGCAGGGCCAGACTGGAGGTGGCAACGC
CAATCAGCAACGACTGTTTGCCCGCCAGTTGTTGTGCCACGCGGTTGGGAATGTAATTCAGCTCCGCCAT
CGCCGCTTCCACTTTTTCCCGCGTTTTCGCAGAAACGTGGCTGGCCTGGTTCACCACGCGGGAAACGGTC
TGATAAGAGACACCGGCATACTCTGCGACATCGTATAACGTTACTGGTTTCACATTCACCACCCTGAATT
GACTCTCTTCCGGGCGCTATCATGCCATACCGCGAAAGGTTTTGCGCCATTCGATGGTGTCCGGGATCTC
GACGCTCTCCCTTATGCGACTCCTGCATTAGGAAGCAGCCCAGTAGTAGGTTGAGGCCGTTGAGCACCGC
CGCCGCAAGGAATGGTGCATGCAAGGAGATGGCGCCCAACAGTCCCCCGGCCACGGGGCCTGCCACCATA
CCCACGCCGAAACAAGCGCTCATGAGCCCGAAGTGGCGAGCCCGATCTTCCCCATCGGTGATGTCGGCGA
TATAGGCGCCAGCAACCGCACCTGTGGCGCCGGTGATGCCGGCCACGATGCGTCCGGCGTAGAGGATCGA
GATCTCGATCCCGCGAAATTAATACGACTCACTATAGGGGAATTGTGAGCGGATAACAATTCCCCTCTAG
AAATAATTTTGTTTAACTTTAAGAAGGAGATATACCATGCACCATCACCATCACCATGGGATCGAGGAAA
ACCTGTACTTCCAATCCGGTTCTGGAGTTTCCAAAGGAGAGGAGGATAATATGGCTATAATTAAAGAGTT
TATGCGGTTCAAGGTGCATATGGAGGGATCTGTGAACGGTCACGAGTTCGAAATCGAGGGCGAAGGCGAG
GGGCGACCCTATGAAGGGACACAGACGGCCAAACTGAAGGTGACCAAGGGTGGCCCCCTGCCTTTCGCCT
GGGACATCCTGTCACCCCAGTTTATGTACGGCTCTAAGGCTTACGTTAAGCACCCTGCCGATATTCCGGA
CTACTTGAAACTGAGCTTCCCTGAAGGGTTCAAGTGGGAACGGGTAATGAATTTTGAGGATGGCGGTGTA
GTCACAGTTACCCAGGACAGCTCTCTTCAGGACGGAGAATTTATCTATAAGGTTAAACTTCGGGGCACTA
ACTTCCCATCAGACGGCCCCGTGATGCAGAAGAAAACTATGGGCTGGGAAGCCAGCTCAGAACGCATGTA
TCCCGAGGACGGAGCACTGAAGGGAGAAATCAAGCAGCGACTCAAGCTGAAGGATGGGGGACATTATGAT
GCTGAGGTCAAAACCACCTATAAGGCCAAGAAACCCGTTCAGCTTCCTGGGGCATACAACGTGAATATCA
AACTGGATATTACATCCCATAACGAAGACTATACCATCGTGGAACAGTACGAGCGGGCCGAGGGCAGACA
TAGCACAGGGGGCATGGATGAATTGTACAAGGGTGCACCGGGTTCTGCGGGTTCTGCCGCAGGTGGATCC
GGTGAGCATCACAGTGGTAGTCAGGGTCCTTTACTGACCACTGGGGACTTAGGGAAAGAAAAGACTCAAA
AGAGGGTAAAGGAAGGCAATGGCACCAGTAATAGTACTCTCTCGGGGCCCGGATTAGACAGCAAACCAGG
GAAGCGCAGTCGGACCCCTTCTAATGATGGGAAAAGCAAAGATAAGCCTCCAAAGCGGAAGAAGGCAGAC
ACTGAGGGAAAGTCTCCATCTCATAGTTCTTCTAACAGACCTTTTACCCCACCTACCAGTACAGGTGGAT
CTAAATCGCCAGGCAGTGCAGGAAGATCTCAGACTCCCCCAGGTGTTGCCACACCACCCATTCCCAAAAT
CACTATTCAGATTCCTAAGGGAACAGTGATGGTGGGCAAGCCTTCCTCTCACAGTCAGTATACCAGCAGT
GGTTCTGTGTCTTCCTCAGGCAGCAAAAGCCACCATAGCCATTCTTCCTCCTCTTCCTCATCTGCTTCCA
CCTCAGGGAAGATGAAAAGCAGTAAATCAGAAGGTTCATCAAGTTCCAAGTTAAGTAGCAGTATGTATTC
TAGCCAGGGGTCTTCTGGATCTAGCCAGTCCAAAAATTCATCCCAGTCTGGGGGGAAGCCAGGCTCCTCT
CCCATAACCAAGCATGGACTGAGCAGTGGCTCTAGCAGCACCAAGATGAAACCTCAAGGAAAGCCATCAT
CACTTATGAATCCTTCTTTAAGTAAACCAAACATATCCCCTTCTCATTCAAGGCCACCTGGAGGCTCTGA
CAAGCTTGCCTCTCCAATGAAGCCTGTTCCTGGAACTCCTCCATCCTCTAAAGCCAAGTCCCCTATCAGT
TCAGGTTCTGGTGGTTCTCATATGTCTGGAACTAGTTCAAGCTCTGGCATGAAGTCATCTTCAGGGTTAG
GATCCTCAGGCTCGTTGTCCCAGAAAACTCCCCCATCATCTAATTCCTGTACGGCATCTTCCTCCTCCTT
TTCCTCAAGTGGCTCTTCCATGTCATCCTCTCAGAACCAGCATGGGAGTTCTAAAGGAAAATCTCCCAGC
AGAAACAAGAAGCCGTCCTTGACAGCTGTCATAGATAAACTGAAGCATGGGGTTGTCACCAGTGGCCCTG
GGGGTGAAGACCCACTGGACGGCCAGATGGGGGTGAGCACAAATTCTTCCAGCCATCCTATGTCCTCCAA
ACATAACATGTCAGGAGGAGAGTTTCAGGGCAAGCGTGAGAAAAGTGATAAAGACAAATCAAAGGTTTCC
ACCTCCGGGAGTTCAGTGGATTCTTCTAAGAAGACCTCAGAGTCAAAAAATGTGGGGAGCACAGGTGTGG
CAAAAATTATCATCAGTAAGCATGATGGAGGCTCCCCTAGCATTAAAGCCAAAGTGACTTTGCAGAAACC
TGGGGAAAGTAGTGGAGAAGGGCTTAGGCCTCAAATGGCTTCTTCTAAAAACTATGGCTCTCCACTCATC
AGTGGTTCCACTCCAAAGCATGAGCGTGGCTCTCCCAGCCATAGTAAGTCACCAGCATATACCCCCCAGA
ATCTGGACAGTGAAAGTGAGTCAGGCTCCTCCATAGCAGAGAAATCTTATCAGAATAGTCCCAGCTCAGA
CGATGGTATCCGACCACTTCCAGAATACAGCACAGAGAAACATAAGAAGCACAAAAAGGAAAAGAAGAAA
GTAAAAGACAAAGATAGGGACCGAGACCGGGACAAAGACCGAGACAAGAAAAAATCTCATAGCATCAAGC
CAGAGAGTTGGTCCAAATCACCCATCTCTTCAGACCAGTCCTTGTCTATGACAAGTAACACAATCTTATC
TGCAGACAGACCCTCAAGGCTCAGCCCAGACTTTATGATTGGGGAGGAAGATGATGATCTTTAACTAACC
GAATTCGAGCGCCGTCGACAAGCTTGCGGCCGCACTCGAGCACCACCACCACCACCACTGAGATCCGGCT
GCTAACAAAGCCCGAAAGGAAGCTGAGTTGGCTGCTGCCACCGCTGAGCAATAACTAGCATAACCCCTTG
GGGCCTCTAAACGGGTCTTGAGGGGTTTTTTGCTGAAAGGAGGAACTATATCCGGAT
Features (pLannotate 1.2.2; 22 found; start..end, strand, type, name):
     12..440     +  rep_origin     f1 ori (sequence partly withheld): f1 bacteriophage origin of replication; arrow indicates direction of (+) strand synthesis
    494..551     +  promoter       AmpR promoter (fragment): bla
    560..1375    -  CDS            KanR: aminoglycoside phosphotransferase; aph(3')-Ia; confers resistance to kanamycin in bacteria or G418 (Geneticin®) in eukaryotes
   1497..2085    +  rep_origin     ori: high-copy-number ColE1/pMB1/pBR322/pUC origin of replication
   2271..2410    -  misc_feature   bom: basis of mobility region from pBR322
   2512..2703    -  CDS            rop: Rop protein, which maintains plasmids at low copy number; rop
   2720..3100    +  CDS            YPB1_ECOLX: Protein predicted: Swiss-Prot protein existence level 4. From Escherichia coli.
   3172..3463    -  CDS            TcR (fragment): tetracycline efflux protein; tet; confers resistance to tetracycline
   3478..3499    -  protein_bind   CAP binding site: CAP binding activates transcription in the presence of cAMP. E. coli catabolite activator protein
   3512..4594    -  CDS            lacI: lac repressor; lacI; The lac repressor binds to the lac operator to inhibit transcription in E. coli. This inhibition can be relieved by adding lactose or isopropyl-β-D-thiogalactopyranoside (IPTG).
   4595..4672    -  promoter       lacI promoter: lacI
   4680..4959    -  CDS            TcR (fragment): tetracycline efflux protein; tet; confers resistance to tetracycline
   4981..4999    +  promoter       T7 promoter: promoter for bacteriophage T7 RNA polymerase
   5000..5024    +  protein_bind   lac operator: The lac repressor binds to the lac operator to inhibit transcription in E. coli. This inhibition can be relieved by adding lactose or isopropyl-β-D-thiogalactopyranoside (IPTG). lac repressor encoded by lacI
   5039..5061    +  RBS            RBS: efficient ribosome binding site from bacteriophage T7 gene 10 (Olins and Rangwala, 1989)
   5071..5088    +  CDS            6xHis: 6xHis affinity tag
   5098..5114    +  CDS            TEV site (fragment): tobacco etch virus (TEV) protease recognition and cleavage site
   5128..5832    +  CDS            mCherry: mCherry is a basic (constitutively fluorescent) red fluorescent protein published in 2004, derived from Discosoma sp.. It is reported to be a very rapidly-maturing monomer with low acid sensitivity.
   5875..7752    +  CDS            MED1 (fragment): MED1_HUMAN - Also known as ARC205, CRSP1, CRSP200, DRIP205, DRIP230, PBP, PPARBP, PPARGBP, RB18A, TRAP220, TRIP2. Experimental evidence at protein level: Swiss-Prot protein existence level 1. Component of the Mediator complex, a coactivator involved in the regulated transcription of nearly all RNA polymerase II-dependent genes. Mediator functions as a bridge to convey information from gene- specific regulatory proteins to the basal RNA polymerase II transcription machinery. Mediator is recruited to promoters by direct interactions with regulatory proteins and serves as a scaffold for the assem
   7802..7819    +  CDS            9xHis (fragment): 9xHis affinity tag
   7829..7878    +  CDS            SET1 (fragment): solubility-enhancement tag derived from T7 phage gene 10B
   7886..7933    +  terminator     T7 terminator: transcription terminator for bacteriophage T7 RNA polymerase
