[The description below was written by a language model from this plasmid's Addgene catalogue record and pLannotate feature annotations shown in this document.]
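Description:
pET-28a-mCherry-MED1-IDR is a bacterial expression plasmid of about 8 kb built on the pET-28a(+) backbone for producing a fluorescent, His-tagged fusion of the intrinsically disordered region (IDR) of human MED1, a subunit of the Mediator coactivator complex. It replicates in E. coli from a ColE1/pBR322-type origin. The backbone keeps the rop gene and bom region, consistent with the low copy number listed in the record. Selection is by kanamycin through an aminoglycoside phosphotransferase gene. An f1 phage origin is also present, along with short pBR322-derived remnants such as tetracycline-resistance fragments that have no functional role.

The expression cassette follows the standard pET design. A T7 promoter is followed directly by a lac operator and the T7 gene 10 ribosome binding site, and the plasmid carries its own lacI gene. Transcription is therefore repressed until IPTG is added in a host that supplies T7 RNA polymerase, and it ends at the T7 terminator. The open reading frame begins with a 6xHis affinity tag and a sequence annotated as a partial TEV protease site, followed by mCherry and then a roughly 1.9 kb fragment of MED1 that was joined by Gibson assembly. A further short histidine-tag match and a fragment resembling a T7 gene 10-derived tag lie downstream of MED1. The record does not state whether these are translated as part of the fusion.

The purified protein can be captured by metal-affinity chromatography and tracked by its red fluorescence. The associated publication concerns aberrant phase separation in genetic disease, which suggests use of this protein in in vitro condensate or droplet assays, although the record gives the purpose only as bacterial expression.
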