Addgene plasmid #194545: pET-28a-mCherry-MED1-IDR
Purpose: Bacterial Expression of 6xHis mCherry-MED1-IDR Fusion Protein
Depositing lab: Denes Hnisz. Depositing organization: Max Planck Institute for Molecular Genetics. Publication: Aberrant phase separation and nucleolar dysfunction in rare genetic diseases. Mensah MA, Niskanen H, Magalhaes AP, Basu S, Kircher M, Sczakiel HL, Reiter AMV, Elsner J, Meinecke P, Biskup S, Chung BHY, Dombrowsky G, Eckmann-Scholz C, Hitz MP, Hoischen A, Holterhus PM, Hulsemann W, Kahrizi K, Kalscheuer VM, Kan A, Krumbiegel M, Kurth I, Leubner J, Longardt AC, Moritz JD, Najmabadi H, Skipalova K, Snijders Blok L, Tzschach A, Wiedersberg E, Zenker M, Garcia-Cabau C, Buschow R, Salvatella X, Kraushar ML, Mundlos S, Caliebe A, Spielmann M, Horn D, Hnisz D. Nature. 2023 Feb;614(7948):564-571. doi: 10.1038/s41586-022-05682-1. Epub 2023 Feb 8. PubMed 36755093.
Backbone
  Vector backbone: pET-28(a+)
  Vector type: Bacterial Expression
Growth in bacteria
  Bacterial resistance: Kanamycin, 50 μg/mL
  Growth temperature: 37°C
  Growth strain: DH5alpha
  Copy number: Low Copy
Gene/Insert
  Gene/Insert name: MED1
  Species: H. sapiens (human)
  Entrez Gene: MED1 (a.k.a. CRSP1, CRSP200, DRIP205, DRIP230, PBP, PPARBP, PPARGBP, RB18A, TRAP220, TRIP2)
  Tag / fusion protein: mCherry (N terminal on insert)
  Cloning method: Gibson Cloning
Terms and licenses: Academic/Nonprofit Terms; Industry Terms: Not Available to Industry
How to cite: pET-28a-mCherry-MED1-IDR was a gift from Denes Hnisz (Addgene plasmid # 194545 ; http://n2t.net/addgene:194545 ; RRID:Addgene_194545)
